>Addgene plasmid #120941 | P18m | addgene full sequence | sequence record 235947 | Addgene NGS Result
GATACGCCTATTTTTATAGGTTAATGTCATGATAATAATGGTTTCTTAGACGTCAGGTGGCACTTTTCGG
GGAAATGTGCGCGGAACCCCTATTTGTTTATTTTTCTAAATACATTCAAATATGTATCCGCTCATGAGAC
AATAACCCTGATAAATGCTTCAATAATATTGAAAAAGGAAGAGTATGAGTATTCAACATTTCCGTGTCGC
CCTTATTCCCTTTTTTGCGGCATTTTGCCTTCCTGTTTTTGCTCACCCAGAAACGCTGGTGAAAGTAAAA
GATGCTGAAGATCAGTTGGGTGCACGAGTGGGTTACATCGAACTGGATCTCAACAGCGGTAAGATCCTTG
AGAGTTTTCGCCCCGAAGAACGTTTTCCAATGATGAGCACTTTTAAAGTTCTGCTATGTGGCGCGGTATT
ATCCCGTATTGACGCCGGGCAAGAGCAACTCGGTCGCCGCATACACTATTCTCAGAATGACTTGGTTGAG
TACTCACCAGTCACAGAAAAGCATCTTACGGATGGCATGACAGTAAGAGAATTATGCAGTGCTGCCATAA
CCATGAGTGATAACACTGCGGCCAACTTACTTCTGACAACGATCGGAGGACCGAAGGAGCTAACCGCTTT
TTTGCACAACATGGGGGATCATGTAACTCGCCTTGATCGTTGGGAACCGGAGCTGAATGAAGCCATACCA
AACGACGAGCGTGACACCACGATGCCTGTAGCAATGGCAACAACGTTGCGCAAACTATTAACTGGCGAAC
TACTTACTCTAGCTTCCCGGCAACAATTAATAGACTGGATGGAGGCGGATAAAGTTGCAGGACCACTTCT
GCGCTCGGCCCTTCCGGCTGGCTGGTTTATTGCTGATAAATCTGGAGCCGGTGAGCGTGGGTCGCGCGGT
ATCATTGCAGCACTGGGGCCAGATGGTAAGCCCTCCCGTATCGTAGTTATCTACACGACGGGGAGTCAGG
CAACTATGGATGAACGAAATAGACAGATCGCTGAGATAGGTGCCTCACTGATTAAGCATTGGTAACTGTC
AGACCAAGTTTACTCATATATACTTTAGATTGATTTAAAACTTCATTTTTAATTTAAAAGGATCTAGGTG
AAGATCCTTTTTGATAATCTCATGACCAAAATCCCTTAACGTGAGTTTTCGTTCCACTGAGCGTCAGACC
CCGTAGAAAAGATCAAAGGATCTTCTTGAGATCCTTTTTTTCTGCGCGTAATCTGCTGCTTGCAAACAAA
AAAACCACCGCTACCAGCGGTGGTTTGTTTGCCGGATCAAGAGCTACCAACTCTTTTTCCGAAGGTAACT
GGCTTCAGCAGAGCGCAGATACCAAATACTGTTCTTCTAGTGTAGCCGTAGTTAGGCCACCACTTCAAGA
ACTCTGTAGCACCGCCTACATACCTCGCTCTGCTAATCCTGTTACCAGTGGCTGCTGCCAGTGGCGATAA
GTCGTGTCTTACCGGGTTGGACTCAAGACGATAGTTACCGGATAAGGCGCAGCGGTCGGGCTGAACGGGG
GGTTCGTGCACACAGCCCAGCTTGGAGCGAACGACCTACACCGAACTGAGATACCTACAGCGTGAGCTAT
GAGAAAGCGCCACGCTTCCCGAAGGGAGAAAGGCGGACAGGTATCCGGTAAGCGGCAGGGTCGGAACAGG
AGAGCGCACGAGGGAGCTTCCAGGGGGAAACGCCTGGTATCTTTATAGTCCTGTCGGGTTTCGCCACCTC
TGACTTGAGCGTCGATTTTTGTGATGCTCGTCAGGGGGGCGGAGCCTGTGGAAAAACGCCAGCAACGCGG
CCTTTTTACGGTTCCTGGCCTTTTGCTGGCCTTTTGCTCACATGTTCTTTCCTGCGTTATCCCCTGATTC
TGTGGATAACCGTATTACCGCCTTTGAGTGAGCTGATACCGCTCGCCGCAGCCGAACGACCGAGCGCAGC
GAGTCAGTGAGCGAGGAAGCCTGCAGCGGCCGCTACTAGTAGGTCTCTAGTACTATAGTGAGTCGTATTA
CTCCTGAGACCCACTAGTCTCTAGAAGCGGCCGCGAATTCCAGAAATCATCCTTAGCGAAAGCTAAGGAT
TTTTTTTATCTGAAATTCTGCCTCGT
Features (pLannotate 1.2.2; 7 found; start..end, strand, type, name):
     80..184     +  promoter       AmpR promoter: bla
    185..1045    +  CDS            AmpR: β-lactamase; bla; confers resistance to ampicillin, carbenicillin, and related antibiotics
   1216..1804    +  rep_origin     ori: high-copy-number ColE1/pMB1/pBR322/pUC origin of replication
   1981..2001    -  misc_feature   BioBrick suffix: universal suffix for all parts
   2013..2030    -  promoter       T7 promoter (fragment): promoter for bacteriophage T7 RNA polymerase
   2049..2070    -  misc_feature   BioBrick prefix: BioBrick prefix for parts that do not start with "ATG"
   2073..2116    +  terminator     bacterial terminator: putative bacterial transcription terminator
