[The description below was written by a language model from this plasmid's Addgene catalogue record and pLannotate feature annotations shown in this document.]
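Description:
P18m is a small synthetic-biology part plasmid (about 2.1 kb in total) that stores a bacteriophage T7 promoter as a standardised module for MoClo Golden Gate assembly. It is built on the DVA destination backbone, a minimal E. coli cloning vector. The backbone consists of little more than a β-lactamase gene with its own bla promoter, which confers ampicillin resistance, and a high-copy ColE1/pUC-type origin of replication. There are no elements for expression or maintenance in other hosts, so the plasmid serves purely as a bacterial carrier for the part.

The payload is a 26 bp synthetic insert containing the T7 promoter, which the sequence annotation detects as a T7 promoter fragment lying on the reverse strand relative to the resistance gene. It is flanked by BioBrick prefix and suffix sequences, and a putative bacterial transcription terminator sits just beyond the prefix, where it may help insulate the part from surrounding transcription. The record designates this as an "AB" part, meaning it occupies the promoter position defined by the A and B junctions in the assembly scheme, so that it can be joined in a fixed order with downstream parts such as ribosome binding sites, coding sequences and terminators. The Type IIS restriction sites used for this release are not annotated in the feature table.

The promoter is described as strong and constitutive but dependent on T7 RNA polymerase, so it drives transcription only where that polymerase is supplied. The record recommends pairing it with the companion part C95m, whose identity is not stated here. Typical use is as a building block for assembling genetic circuits or expression cassettes.
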