Addgene plasmid #120941: P18m
Purpose: MoClo golden gate assembly AB part for T7 promoter (strong, T7 polymerase-dependent constitutive promoter; use with C95m). Please see Supplemental Documents for annotated Genbank file.
Depositing lab: Richard Murray. Depositing organization: California Institute of Technology.
Backbone
  Vector backbone: DVA
  Backbone size w/o insert (bp): 2100
  Vector type: Synthetic Biology
Growth in bacteria
  Bacterial resistance: Ampicillin, 100 μg/mL
  Growth temperature: 37°C
  Growth strain: JM109
  Copy number: High Copy
Gene/Insert
  Gene/Insert name: T7
  Species: Synthetic
  Insert size (bp): 26
  Cloning method: Gibson Cloning
  Sequencing primers: 5′ AAATAGGCGTATCACGAGGCA; 3′ TTACCGCCTTTGAGTGAGCTG
Terms and licenses: Academic/Nonprofit Terms; Industry Terms: Not Available to Industry
How to cite: P18m was a gift from Richard Murray (Addgene plasmid # 120941 ; http://n2t.net/addgene:120941 ; RRID:Addgene_120941)
