>Addgene plasmid #120941 | P18m | depositor partial sequence | sequence record 229936 | insert sequence
GGAGTAATACGACTCACTATAGTACT
